>Addgene plasmid #74662 | Mmadhc | depositor partial sequence | sequence record 140923 | insert
ATGCACCATCATCATCATCATTCTTCTGGTGTAGATCTGGGTACCGAGAACCTGTACTTCCAATCCATGC
CTGTTGAACAAGAAATTAACAGTGCAGAAACTTACTTTGAAAGTGCCAAAGTTGAGTGTGCGATCCAGAC
ATGTCCAGAGCTGCTGCGGAGAGATTTTGAGTCACTTTTTCCAGAAGTGGCTAATAGCAAACTAATGATC
CTGACTGTAACCCAGAAAACTGAAAATGACATGACTGTCTGGAGTGAAGAGGTGGAGGTTGAGAGAGAGG
TGCTCTTGGAAAAGTTCATCAGTGGTGCTAAGGAGATCTGCTATGCCCTTCGGGCTGAAGGATATTGGGC
TGACTTCATTGACCCATCATCTGGTGTGGCATTTTTTGGACCATATACCAACAACACACTTTTTGAAACA
GATGAACGGTACCGGCATTTAGGATTCTCAGTTGACGACCTTGGCTGCTGTAAAGTGATCCGTCACAGTC
TCTGGGGTACTCATGTGGTTGTAGGAAGTATCTTCACTAACGCAACAGCAGACAGCAGTATCATGAGGAA
GCTCAGTGGAAACTAGCAGTAAAGGTGGATACGGATCCGAA
