>Addgene plasmid #74662 | Mmadhc | addgene partial sequence | sequence record 142582 | T7 5'-TAATACGACTCACTATAGGG-3'
ACTTTAAGAAGGAGATATACATATGCACCATCATCATCATCATTCTTCTGGTGTAGATCTGGGTACCGAG
AACCTGTACTTCCAATCCATGCCTGTTGAACAAGAAATTAACAGTGCAGAAACTTACTTTGAAAGTGCCA
AAGTTGAGTGTGCGATCCAGACATGTCCAGAGCTGCTGCGGAGAGATTTTGAGTCACTTTTTCCAGAAGT
GGCTAATAGCAAACTAATGATCCTGACTGTAACCCAGAAAACTGAAAATGACATGACTGTCTGGAGTGAA
GAGGTGGAGGTTGAGAGAGAGGTGCTCTTGGAAAAGTTCATCAGTGGTGCTAAGGAGATCTGCTATGCCC
TTCGGGCTGAAGGATATTGGGCTGACTTCATTGACCCATCATCTGGTGTGGCATTTTTTGGACCATATAC
CAACAACACACTTTTTGAAACAGATGAACGGTACCGGCATTTAGGATTCTCAGTTGACGACCTTGGCTGC
TGTAAAGTGATCCGTCACAGTCTCTGGGGTACTCATGTGGTTGTAGGAAGTATCTTCACTAACGCAACAG
CAGACAGCAGTATCATGAGGAAGCTCAGTGGAAACTAGCAGTAAAGGTGGATACGGATCCGAATTCGAGC
TCCGTCGACAAGCTTGCGGCCGCACTCGAGCACCACCACCACCACCACTGAGATCCGGCTGCTAACAAAG
CCCGAAAGGAAGCTGAGTTGGCTGCTGCCACCGCTGAGCAATAACTAGCATAACCCCTTGGGGCCTCTAA
ACGGGTCTTGAGGGGTTTTTTGCTGAAAGGAGGAACTATATCCGGATTGGCGA
