>Addgene plasmid #74662 | Mmadhc | addgene partial sequence | sequence record 142583 | T7term 5'-GCTAGTTATTGCTCAGCGG-3'
TGCTGTCTGCTGTTGCGTTAGTGAAGATACTTCCTACAACCACATGAGTACCCCAGAGACTGTGACGGAT
CACTTTACAGCAGCCAAGGTCGTCAACTGAGAATCCTAAATGCCGGTACCGTTCATCTGTTTCAAAAAGT
GTGTTGTTGGTATATGGTCCAAAAAATGCCACACCAGATGATGGGTCAATGAAGTCAGCCCAATATCCTT
CAGCCCGAAGGGCATAGCAGATCTCCTTAGCACCACTGATGAACTTTTCCAAGAGCACCTCTCTCTCAAC
CTCCACCTCTTCACTCCAGACAGTCATGTCATTTTCAGTTTTCTGGGTTACAGTCAGGATCATTAGTTTG
CTATTAGCCACTTCTGGAAAAAGTGACTCAAAATCTCTCCGCAGCAGCTCTGGACATGTCTGGATCGCAC
ACTCAACTTTGGCACTTTCAAAGTAAGTTTCTGCACTGTTAATTTCTTGTTCAACAGGCATGGATTGGAA
GTACAGGTTCTCGGTACCCAGATCTACACCAGAAGAATGATGATGATGATGGTGCATATGTATATCTCCT
TCCTTAAAGTTAA
