[The description below was written by a language model from this plasmid's Addgene catalogue record.]
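Description:
Mmadhc is a bacterial expression plasmid built on pNIC28-Bsa4, a pET28-derived vector designed for ligation-independent cloning. It is maintained in E. coli as a low-copy plasmid under kanamycin selection, with DH5alpha listed as the propagation strain. In the parental vector, a SacB stuffer fragment occupies the cloning site. It is removed by BsaI cleavage, and T4 polymerase treatment then generates the single-stranded overhangs used to anneal the insert. SacB confers sucrose sensitivity, so such stuffers generally allow counter-selection against uncut or non-recombinant vector.

The insert is a roughly 600 bp fragment of human MMADHC (also known as C2orf25 or cblD), the gene associated with methylmalonic aciduria and homocystinuria of the cblD type, a disorder of cobalamin metabolism. The record notes that the insert may not be the full open reading frame, which is typical of constructs with boundaries chosen to give a soluble, crystallisable domain. Expression is driven by a T7 promoter under lac operator control, so it needs a host that supplies T7 RNA polymerase and is inducible. The backbone adds an N-terminal hexahistidine tag followed by a TEV protease cleavage site. This allows purification by immobilised metal affinity chromatography and later removal of the tag.

The stated purpose is recombinant protein production in bacteria for structure determination. No feature table was provided, so the exact residue boundaries of the MMADHC fragment and the positions of the vector elements cannot be given here.
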