Addgene plasmid #74662: Mmadhc
Purpose: Bacterial expression for structure determination; may not be full ORF
Depositing lab: Nicola Burgess-Brown. Depositing organization: University of Oxford.
Backbone
  Vector backbone: pNIC28-Bsa4
  Vector type: Bacterial Expression
Growth in bacteria
  Bacterial resistance: Kanamycin, 50 μg/mL
  Growth temperature: 37°C
  Growth strain: DH5alpha
  Copy number: Low Copy
Gene/Insert
  Gene/Insert name: Mmadhc (alt names: MMADHCMMA-c001; MMADHCMMAmethylmalonic aciduria (cobalamin deficiency) cblD type, with homocystinuria)
  Species: H. sapiens (human)
  Insert size (bp): 601
  Entrez Gene: MMADHC (a.k.a. C2orf25, CL25022, cblD)
  Promoter: T7
  Tag / fusion protein: His-6-TEV (N terminal on backbone)
  Cloning method: Ligation Independent Cloning
  Sequencing primers: 5′ T7; 3′ T7term
Terms and licenses: Academic/Nonprofit Terms; Industry Terms: Not Available to Industry
Depositor comments: T7/lac regulated, N-terminal His-tag, TEV, LIC cloning using BsaI cleavage/T4 polymerase, SacB stuffer fragment, pET28 backbone. gi|19527054
How to cite: Mmadhc was a gift from Nicola Burgess-Brown (Addgene plasmid # 74662 ; http://n2t.net/addgene:74662 ; RRID:Addgene_74662)
